Addgene plasmid #195140: pLVX-TetOne-Puro-MDM4
Purpose: Tet-ON 3rd generation expression vector with inducible expression of MDM4 and a puromycin selection cassette
Depositing lab: Jason Sheltzer. Depositing organization: Cold Spring Harbor Laboratory. Publication: Oncogene-like addiction to aneuploidy in human cancers. Girish V, Lakhani AA, Thompson SL, Scaduto CM, Brown LM, Hagenson RA, Sausville EL, Mendelson BE, Kandikuppa PK, Lukow DA, Yuan ML, Stevens EC, Lee SN, Schukken KM, Akalu SM, Vasudevan A, Zou C, Salovska B, Li W, Smith JC, Taylor AM, Martienssen RA, Liu Y, Sun R, Sheltzer JM. Science. 2023 Jul 6:eadg4521. doi: 10.1126/science.adg4521. PubMed 37410869.
Backbone
  Vector backbone: pLVx-TetOne-Puro
  Vector type: Mammalian Expression, Lentiviral
  Selectable markers: Puromycin
Growth in bacteria
  Bacterial resistance: Ampicillin, 100 μg/mL
  Growth temperature: 37°C
  Growth strain: NEB Stable
  Copy number: High Copy
Gene/Insert
  Gene/Insert name: MDM4 (alt name: MDMX)
  Species: H. sapiens (human)
  Entrez Gene: MDM4 (a.k.a. BMFS6, HDMX, MDMX, MRP1)
  Cloning method: Gibson Cloning
  Sequencing primers: 5′ Unknown
Terms and licenses: Academic/Nonprofit Terms; Industry Terms: Not Available to Industry
Depositor comments: Please visit https://doi.org/10.1101/2023.01.09.523344 for bioRxiv preprint.
How to cite: pLVX-TetOne-Puro-MDM4 was a gift from Jason Sheltzer (Addgene plasmid # 195140 ; http://n2t.net/addgene:195140 ; RRID:Addgene_195140)
