[The description below was written by a language model from this plasmid's Addgene catalogue record and pLannotate feature annotations shown in this document.]
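Description:
pLVX-TetOne-Puro-MDM4 is an HIV-1-based lentiviral transfer plasmid for doxycycline-inducible expression of human MDM4 (also called MDMX or HDMX) in mammalian cells, built by Gibson cloning into the pLVX-TetOne-Puro backbone. It is an all-in-one Tet-On system of about 10.6 kb. In bacteria it is maintained through a high-copy ColE1/pUC-type origin and a β-lactamase gene conferring ampicillin resistance. The viral portion carries two HIV-1 LTR annotations (both labelled as truncated 5' LTRs by the automated annotation, each adjacent to nef-derived sequence), the Ψ packaging signal with a gag fragment, the Rev response element, the cPPT/CTS and a WPRE. These elements support packaging of the genomic RNA, its Rev-dependent nuclear export, efficient transduction and improved transcript stability.

Within the provirus, two units are arranged in opposite orientations. Running with the viral genome, the human PGK promoter drives constitutive expression of the Tet-On 3G transactivator, followed by an SV40 promoter driving puromycin N-acetyltransferase for selection of transduced cells. On the opposite strand, the TRE3GS promoter, a third-generation Tet-responsive promoter modified to remove binding sites for endogenous mammalian transcription factors, controls the MDM4 coding sequence. Tet-On 3G binds this promoter only in the presence of doxycycline, so MDM4 expression is switched on by adding the drug. An SV40 polyadenylation signal is annotated downstream of the insert, although on the strand opposite MDM4. No epitope tag or reporter is annotated. MDM4 acts with MDM2 to restrain p53 by binding its transactivation domain, so the construct suits making stable, puromycin-selected lines for testing the effects of controlled MDM4 overexpression. It was deposited with a study of aneuploidy addiction in human cancers.
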