Features (pLannotate 1.2.2; 25 found; start..end, strand, type, name):
     11..378     +  promoter       TRE3GS promoter: 3rd-generation Tet-responsive promoter that can be activated by binding of Tet-On® 3G, modified to eliminate binding sites for endogenous mammalian transcription factors
    388..1857    +  CDS            MDM4: MDM4_HUMAN - Also known as MDMX. Experimental evidence at protein level: Swiss-Prot protein existence level 1. Along with MDM2, contributes to TP53 regulation (PubMed:32300648). Inhibits p53/TP53- and TP73/p73-mediated cell cycle arrest and apoptosis by binding its transcriptional activation domain. Inhibits degradation of MDM2. Can reverse MDM2-targeted degradation of TP53 while maintaining suppression of TP53 transactivation and apoptotic functions. From Homo sapiens (Human).
   2053..2187    -  polyA_signal   SV40 poly(A) signal: SV40 polyadenylation signal
   2231..2346    -  misc_feature   cPPT/CTS: central polypurine tract and central termination sequence of HIV-1 (lacking the first T)
   2361..2461    -  CDS            Rev (fragment): human immunodeficiency virus 1 (HIV-1) Rev protein; rev; enhances nuclear export of unspliced and incompletely spliced viral mRNAs
   2838..3071    -  misc_feature   RRE: The Rev response element (RRE) of HIV-1 allows for Rev-dependent mRNA export from the nucleus to the cytoplasm.
   3246..3584    -  CDS            HIV-1 gag (fragment): gag protein from human immunodeficiency virus 1; gag
   3568..3693    -  misc_feature   HIV-1 Ψ: packaging signal of human immunodeficiency virus type 1
   3740..3997    -  LTR            5' LTR (truncated): truncated 5' long terminal repeat (LTR) from HIV-1
   4045..4374    -  CDS            nef (fragment): NEF_HV1BR - Experimental evidence at protein level: Swiss-Prot protein existence level 1. Extracellular Nef protein targets CD4(+) T-lymphocytes for apoptosis by interacting with CXCR4 surface receptors (PubMed:14990729). From Human immunodeficiency virus type 1 group M subtype B (isolate BRU/LAI) (HIV-1).
   4541..4675    -  polyA_signal   SV40 poly(A) signal: SV40 polyadenylation signal
   4723..4827    +  promoter       AmpR promoter: bla
   4828..5688    +  CDS            AmpR: β-lactamase; bla; confers resistance to ampicillin, carbenicillin, and related antibiotics
   5859..6447    +  rep_origin     ori: high-copy-number ColE1/pMB1/pBR322/pUC origin of replication
   6630..6722    +  CDS            lacI (fragment): lac repressor; lacI; The lac repressor binds to the lac operator to inhibit transcription in E. coli. This inhibition can be relieved by adding lactose or isopropyl-β-D-thiogalactopyranoside (IPTG).
   6735..6756    +  protein_bind   CAP binding site: CAP binding activates transcription in the presence of cAMP. E. coli catabolite activator protein
   6771..6801    +  promoter       lac promoter: promoter for the E. coli lac operon
   6805..6827    +  protein_bind   lac operator (fragment): The lac repressor binds to the lac operator to inhibit transcription in E. coli. This inhibition can be relieved by adding lactose or isopropyl-β-D-thiogalactopyranoside (IPTG). lac repressor encoded by lacI
   6977..7234    -  LTR            5' LTR (truncated): truncated 5' long terminal repeat (LTR) from HIV-1
   7282..7800    -  CDS            nef (fragment): NEF_HV1BR - Experimental evidence at protein level: Swiss-Prot protein existence level 1. Extracellular Nef protein targets CD4(+) T-lymphocytes for apoptosis by interacting with CXCR4 surface receptors (PubMed:14990729). From Human immunodeficiency virus type 1 group M subtype B (isolate BRU/LAI) (HIV-1).
   7817..8405    -  misc_feature   WPRE: woodchuck hepatitis virus posttranscriptional regulatory element
   8419..9018    -  CDS            PuroR: puromycin N-acetyltransferase; pac from Streptomyces alboniger; confers resistance to puromycin
   9027..9356    -  promoter       SV40 promoter: SV40 enhancer and early promoter
   9367..10113   -  CDS            Tet-On® 3G: modified rtTA protein that binds tightly to promoters containing the tet operator in the presence of doxycycline
  10132..10642   -  promoter       hPGK promoter: human phosphoglycerate kinase 1 promoter
>Addgene plasmid #195140 | pLVX-TetOne-Puro-MDM4 | addgene full sequence | sequence record 383957 | Addgene NGS Result
TTATCACCTCGAGTTTACTCCCTATCAGTGATAGAGAACGTATGAAGAGTTTACTCCCTATCAGTGATAG
AGAACGTATGCAGACTTTACTCCCTATCAGTGATAGAGAACGTATAAGGAGTTTACTCCCTATCAGTGAT
AGAGAACGTATGACCAGTTTACTCCCTATCAGTGATAGAGAACGTATCTACAGTTTACTCCCTATCAGTG
ATAGAGAACGTATATCCAGTTTACTCCCTATCAGTGATAGAGAACGTATAAGCTTTGCTTATGTAAACCA
GGGCGCCTATAAAAGAGTGCTGATTTTTTGAGTAAACTTCAATTCCACAACACTTTTGTCTTATACCAAC
TTTCCGTACCACTTCCTACCCTCGTAAAGAATTCGGCATGACATCATTTTCCACCTCTGCTCAGTGTTCA
ACATCTGACAGTGCTTGCAGGATCTCTCCTGGACAAATCAATCAGGTACGACCAAAACTGCCGCTTTTGA
AGATTTTGCATGCAGCAGGTGCGCAAGGTGAAATGTTCACTGTTAAAGAGGTCATGCACTATTTAGGTCA
GTACATAATGGTGAAGCAACTTTATGATCAGCAGGAGCAGCATATGGTATATTGTGGTGGAGATCTTTTG
GGAGAACTACTGGGACGTCAGAGCTTCTCCGTGAAAGACCCAAGCCCTCTCTATGATATGCTAAGAAAGA
ATCTTGTCACTTTAGCCACTGCTACTACAGATGCTGCTCAGACTCTCGCTCTCGCACAGGATCACAGTAT
GGATATTCCAAGTCAAGACCAACTGAAGCAAAGTGCAGAGGAAAGTTCCACTTCCAGAAAAAGAACTACA
GAAGACGATATCCCCACACTGCCTACCTCAGAGCATAAATGCATACATTCTAGAGAAGATGAAGACTTAA
TTGAAAATTTAGCCCAAGATGAAACATCTAGGCTGGACCTTGGATTTGAGGAGTGGGATGTAGCTGGCCT
GCCTTGGTGGTTTTTAGGAAACTTGAGAAGCAACTATACACCTAGAAGTAATGGCTCAACTGATTTACAG
ACAAATCAGGATGTGGGTACTGCCATTGTTTCAGATACTACAGATGACTTGTGGTTTTTGAATGAGTCAG
TATCAGAGCAGTTAGGTGTTGGAATAAAAGTTGAAGCTGCTGATACTGAACAAACAAGTGAAGAAGTAGG
GAAAGTAAGTGACAAAAAGGTGATTGAAGTGGGAAAAAATGATGACCTGGAGGACTCTAAGTCCTTAAGT
GATGATACCGATGTAGAGGTTACCTCTGAGGATGAGTGGCAGTGTACTGAATGCAAGAAATTTAACTCTC
CAAGCAAGAGGTACTGTTTTCGTTGTTGGGCCTTGAGGAAGGATTGGTATTCAGATTGTTCAAAGTTAAC
CCATTCTCTCTCCACGTCTGATATCACTGCCATACCTGAAAAGGAAAATGAAGGAAATGATGTCCCTGAT
TGTCGAAGAACCATTTCGGCTCCTGTCGTTAGACCTAAAGATGCGTATATAAAGAAAGAAAACTCCAAAC
TTTTTGATCCCTGCAACTCAGTGGAATTCTTGGATTTGGCTCACAGTTCTGAAAGCCAAGAGACCATCTC
AAGCATGGGAGAACAGTTAGATAACCTTTCTGAACAGAGAACAGATACAGAAAACATGGAGGATTGCCAG
AATCTCTTGAAGCCATGTAGCTTATGTGAGAAAAGACCACGAGACGGGAACATTATTCATGGAAGGACGG
GCCATCTTGTCACTTGTTTTCACTGTGCCAGAAGACTAAAGAAGGCTGGGGCTTCATGCCCTATTTGCAA
GAAAGAGATTCAGCTGGTTATTAAGGTTTTTATAGCATAAACCGGTGCCGGCGGATCCAGACCACCTCCC
CTGCGAGCTAAGCTGGACAGCCAATGACGGGTAAGAGAGTGACATTTTTCACTAACCTAAGACAGGAGGG
CCGTCAGAGCTACTGCCTAATCCAAAGACGGGTAAAAGTGATAAAAATGTATCACTCCAACCTAAGACAG
GCGCAGCTTCCGAGGGATTTGAGATCCAGACATGATAAGATACATTGATGAGTTTGGACAAACCAAAACT
AGAATGCAGTGAAAAAAATGCCTTATTTGTGAAATTTGTGATGCTATTGCCTTATTTGTAACCATTATAA
GCTGCAATAAACAAGTTAAGTCGATAAACTGGATCTCTGCTGTCCCTGTAATAAACCCGAAAATTTTGAA
TTTTTGTAATTTGTTTTTGTAATTCTTTAGTTTGTATGTCTGTTGCTATTATGTCTACTATTCTTTCCCC
TGCACTGTACCCCCCAATCCCCCCTTTTCTTTTAAAGGCGATACCGTCGAGATCCGTTCACTAATCGAAT
GGATCTGTCTCTGTCTCTCTCTCCACCTTCTTCTTCTATTCCTTCGGGCCTGTCGGGTCCCCTCGGGGTT
GGGAGGTGGGTCTGAAACGATAATGGTGAATATCCCTGCCTAACTCTATTCACTATAGAAAGTACAGCAA
AAACTATTCTTAAACCTACCAAGCCTCCTACTATCATTATGAATAATTTTATATACCACAGCCAATTTGT
TATGTTAAACCAATTCCACAAACTTGCCCATTTATCTAATTCCAATAATTCTTGTTCATTCTTTTCTTGC
TGGTTTTGCGATTCTTCAATTAAGGAGTGTATTAAGCTTGTGTAATTGTTAATTTCTCTGTCCCACTCCA
TCCAGGTCGTGTGATTCCAAATCTGTTCCAGAGATTTATTACTCCAACTAGCATTCCAAGGCACAGCAGT
GGTGCAAATGAGTTTTCCAGAGCAACCCCAAATCCCCAGGAGCTGTTGATCCTTTAGGTATCTTTCCACA
GCCAGGATTCTTGCCTGGAGCTGCTTGATGCCCCAGACTGTGAGTTGCAACAGATGCTGTTGCGCCTCAA
TAGCCCTCAGCAAATTGTTCTGCTGCTGCACTATACCAGACAATAATTGTCTGGCCTGTACCGTCAGCGT
CATTGACGCTGCGCCCATAGTGCTTCCTGCTGCTCCCAAGAACCCAAGGAACAAAGCTCCTATTCCCACT
GCTCTTTTTTCTCTCTGCACCACTCTTCTCTTTGCCTTGGTGGGTGCTACTCCTAATGGTTCAATTTTTA
CTACTTTATATTTATATAATTCACTTCTCCAATTGTCCCTCATATCTCCTCCTCCAGGTCTGAAGATCAG
CGGCCGGCCGCTTGCTGTGCGGTGGTCTTACTTTTGTTTTGCTCTTCCTCTATCTTGTCTAAAGCTTCCT
TGGTGTCTTTTATCTCTATCCTTTGATGCACACAATAGAGGGTTGCTACTGTATTATATAATGATCTAAG
TTCTTCTGATCCTGTCTGAAGGGATGGTTGTAGCTGTCCCAGTATTTGTCTACAGCCTTCTGATGTTTCT
AACAGGCCAGGATTAACTGCGAATCGTTCTAGCTCCCTGCTTGCCCATACTATATGTTTTAATTTATATT
TTTTCTTTCCCCCTGGCCTTAACCGAATTTTTTCCCATCGCGATCTAATTCTCCCCCGCTTAATACTGAC
GCTCTCGCACCCATCTCTCTCCTTCTAGCCTCCGCTAGTCAAAATTTTTGGCGTACTCACCAGTCGCCGC
CCCTCGCCTCTTGCCGTGCGCGCTTCAGCAAGCCGAGTCCTGCGTCGAGAGAGCTCCTCTGGTTTCCCTT
TCGCTTTCAAGTCCCTGTTCGGGCGCCACTGCTAGAGATTTTCCACACTGACTAAAAGGGTCTGAGGGAT
CTCTAGTTACCAGAGTCACACAACAGACGGGCACACACTACTTGAAGCACTCAAGGCAAGCTTTATTGAG
GCTTAAGCAGTGGGTTCCCTAGTTAGCCAGAGAGCTCCCAGGCTCAGATCTGGTCTAACCAGAGAGACCC
AGTACAGGCAAAAAGCAGCTGCTTATATGCAGGATCTGAGGGCTCGCCACTCCCCAGTCCCGCCCAGGCC
ACGCCTCCCTGGAAAGTCCCCAGCGGAAAGTCCCTTGTAGCAAGCTCGATATCAGCAGTTCTTGAAGTAC
TCCGGATGCAGCTCTCGGGCCACGTGATGAAATGCTAGGCGGCTGTCAAACCTCCACTCTAACACTTCTC
TCTCCGGGTCATCCATCCCATGCAGGCTCACAGGGTGTAACAAGCTGGTGTTCTCTCCTTTATTGGCCTC
TTCTACCTTATCTGGCTCAACTGGTACTAGCTTGTAGCACCATCCAAAGGTCAGTGGATATCTGACCCCT
GGCCCTGGTGTGTAGTTCTGCTAATCAGGGAAGTAGCCTTGTGTGTGGTAGATCCACAGATCAAGGATAT
CTTGTCTTCTTTGGGAGTGAATTAGCCCTTCCAACTACTAAGTTTGTAGTACATATTTAACAAATACAAT
TTCTTTAAAATGAAAATAATTCAGAGGAATCACAGGTTTAGAGTAAATGAAACCACAGGTAATTGGCAGT
GGTAATAGGGTATGGGGTGGGAAGTTTGGGATGATTTTGGTTAGCTTGAGTTATCCAGTTGATCCAGACA
TGATAAGATACATTGATGAGTTTGGACAAACCACAACTAGAATGCAGTGAAAAAAATGCTTTATTTGTGA
AATTTGTGATGCTATTGCTTTATTTGTAACCATTATAAGCTGCAATAAACAAGTTGATCTCCCGATCCGT
CGACGTCAGGTGGCACTTTTCGGGGAAATGTGCGCGGAACCCCTATTTGTTTATTTTTCTAAATACATTC
AAATATGTATCCGCTCATGAGACAATAACCCTGATAAATGCTTCAATAATATTGAAAAAGGAAGAGTATG
AGTATTCAACATTTCCGTGTCGCCCTTATTCCCTTTTTTGCGGCATTTTGCCTTCCTGTTTTTGCTCACC
CAGAAACGCTGGTGAAAGTAAAAGATGCTGAAGATCAGTTGGGTGCACGAGTGGGTTACATCGAACTGGA
TCTCAACAGCGGTAAGATCCTTGAGAGTTTTCGCCCCGAAGAACGTTTTCCAATGATGAGCACTTTTAAA
GTTCTGCTATGTGGCGCGGTATTATCCCGTATTGACGCCGGGCAAGAGCAACTCGGTCGCCGCATACACT
ATTCTCAGAATGACTTGGTTGAGTACTCACCAGTCACAGAAAAGCATCTTACGGATGGCATGACAGTAAG
AGAATTATGCAGTGCTGCCATAACCATGAGTGATAACACTGCGGCCAACTTACTTCTGACAACGATCGGA
GGACCGAAGGAGCTAACCGCTTTTTTGCACAACATGGGGGATCATGTAACTCGCCTTGATCGTTGGGAAC
CGGAGCTGAATGAAGCCATACCAAACGACGAGCGTGACACCACGATGCCTGTAGCAATGGCAACAACGTT
GCGCAAACTATTAACTGGCGAACTACTTACTCTAGCTTCCCGGCAACAATTAATAGACTGGATGGAGGCG
GATAAAGTTGCAGGACCACTTCTGCGCTCGGCCCTTCCGGCTGGCTGGTTTATTGCTGATAAATCTGGAG
CCGGTGAGCGTGGGTCTCGCGGTATCATTGCAGCACTGGGGCCAGATGGTAAGCCCTCCCGTATCGTAGT
TATCTACACGACGGGGAGTCAGGCAACTATGGATGAACGAAATAGACAGATCGCTGAGATAGGTGCCTCA
CTGATTAAGCATTGGTAACTGTCAGACCAAGTTTACTCATATATACTTTAGATTGATTTAAAACTTCATT
TTTAATTTAAAAGGATCTAGGTGAAGATCCTTTTTGATAATCTCATGACCAAAATCCCTTAACGTGAGTT
TTCGTTCCACTGAGCGTCAGACCCCGTAGAAAAGATCAAAGGATCTTCTTGAGATCCTTTTTTTCTGCGC
GTAATCTGCTGCTTGCAAACAAAAAAACCACCGCTACCAGCGGTGGTTTGTTTGCCGGATCAAGAGCTAC
CAACTCTTTTTCCGAAGGTAACTGGCTTCAGCAGAGCGCAGATACCAAATACTGTTCTTCTAGTGTAGCC
GTAGTTAGGCCACCACTTCAAGAACTCTGTAGCACCGCCTACATACCTCGCTCTGCTAATCCTGTTACCA
GTGGCTGCTGCCAGTGGCGATAAGTCGTGTCTTACCGGGTTGGACTCAAGACGATAGTTACCGGATAAGG
CGCAGCGGTCGGGCTGAACGGGGGGTTCGTGCACACAGCCCAGCTTGGAGCGAACGACCTACACCGAACT
GAGATACCTACAGCGTGAGCTATGAGAAAGCGCCACGCTTCCCGAAGGGAGAAAGGCGGACAGGTATCCG
GTAAGCGGCAGGGTCGGAACAGGAGAGCGCACGAGGGAGCTTCCAGGGGGAAACGCCTGGTATCTTTATA
GTCCTGTCGGGTTTCGCCACCTCTGACTTGAGCGTCGATTTTTGTGATGCTCGTCAGGGGGGCGGAGCCT
ATGGAAAAACGCCAGCAACGCGGCCTTTTTACGGTTCCTGGCCTTTTGCTGGCCTTTTGCTCACATGTTC
TTTCCTGCGTTATCCCCTGATTCTGTGGATAACCGTATTACCGCCTTTGAGTGAGCTGATACCGCTCGCC
GCAGCCGAACGACCGAGCGCAGCGAGTCAGTGAGCGAGGAAGCGGAAGAGCGCCCAATACGCAAACCGCC
TCTCCCCGCGCGTTGGCCGATTCATTAATGCAGCTGGCACGACAGGTTTCCCGACTGGAAAGCGGGCAGT
GAGCGCAACGCAATTAATGTGAGTTAGCTCACTCATTAGGCACCCCAGGCTTTACACTTTATGCTTCCGG
CTCGTATGTTGTGTGGAATTGTGAGCGGATAACAATTTCACACAGGAAACAGCTATGACCATGATTACGC
CAAGCTCTAGCTAGAGGTCGACGGTAAACGCTAGCAATGTCAAGGCCTCTCACTCTCTGATATTCATTTC
TTTGCAAGTTATAAATACTGAATAATAAGATGACATGAACTACTACTGCTAGAGATTTTCCACACTGACT
AAAAGGGTCTGAGGGATCTCTAGTTACCAGAGTCACACAACAGACGGGCACACACTACTTGAAGCACTCA
AGGCAAGCTTTATTGAGGCTTAAGCAGTGGGTTCCCTAGTTAGCCAGAGAGCTCCCAGGCTCAGATCTGG
TCTAACCAGAGAGACCCAGTACAGGCAAAAAGCAGCTGCTTATATGCAGGATCTGAGGGCTCGCCACTCC
CCAGTCCCGCCCAGGCCACGCCTCCCTGGAAAGTCCCCAGCGGAAAGTCCCTTGTAGCAAGCTCGATATC
AGCAGTTCTTGAAGTACTCCGGATGCAGCTCTCGGGCCACGTGATGAAATGCTAGGCGGCTGTCAAACCT
CCACTCTAACACTTCTCTCTCCGGGTCATCCATCCCATGCAGGCTCACAGGGTGTAACAAGCTGGTGTTC
TCTCCTTTATTGGCCTCTTCTACCTTATCTGGCTCAACTGGTACTAGCTTGTAGCACCATCCAAAGGTCA
GTGGATATCTGACCCCTGGCCCTGGTGTGTAGTTCTGCTAATCAGGGAAGTAGCCTTGTGTGTGGTAGAT
CCACAGATCAAGGATATCTTGTCTTCGTTGGGAGTGAATTAGCCCTTCCAGTCCCCTCTTTTCTTTTAAA
AAGTGGCTAAGATCTACAGCTGCCTTGTAAGTCATTGGTCTTAAAGGTACCTGAGGTGTGACTGGAAAAC
CCACCTCCTCCTCCTCTTGTGCTTCTAGCCAGGCACAATCAGCATTGGTAGCTGCTGTATTGCTACTTGT
GATTGCTCCATGTTTTTCTAGGTCTCGACTGCAGAATTAATTCCAGGCGGGGAGGCGGCCCAAAGGGAGA
TCCGACTCGTCTGAGGGCGAAGGCGAAGACGCGGAAGAGGCCGCAGAGCCGGCAGCAGGCCGCGGGAAGG
AAGGTCCGCTGGATTGAGGGCCGAAGGGACGTAGCAGAAGGACGTCCCGCGCAGAATCCAGGTGGCAACA
CAGGCGAGCAGCCATGGAAAGGACGTCAGCTTCCCCGACAACACCACGGAATTGTCAGTGCCCAACAGCC
GAGCCCCTGTCCAGCAGCGGGCAAGGCAGGCGGCGATGAGTTCCGCCGTGGCAATAGGGAGGGGGAAAGC
GAAAGTCCCGGAAAGGAGCTGACAGGTGGTGGCAATGCCCCAACCAGTGGGGGTTGCGTCAGCAAACACA
GTGCACACCACGCCACGTTGCCTGACAACGGGCCACAACTCCTCATAAAGAGACAGCAACCAGGATTTAT
ACAAGGAGGAGAAAATGAAAGCCATACGGGAAGCAATAGCATGATACAAAGGCATTAAAGCAGCGTATCC
ACATAGCGTAAAAGGAGCAACATAGTTAAGAATACCAGTCAATCTTTCACAAATTTTGTAATCCAGAGGT
TGATTGTTCCAGACGCGTTCAGGCACCGGGCTTGCGGGTCATGCACCAGGTGCGCGGTCCTTCGGGCACC
TCGACGTCGGCGGTGACGGTGAAGCCGAGCCGCTCGTAGAAGGGGAGGTTGCGGGGCGCGGAGGTCTCCA
GGAAGGCGGGCACCCCGGCGCGCTCGGCCGCCTCCACTCCGGGGAGCACGACGGCGCTGCCCAGACCCTT
GCCCTGGTGGTCGGGCGAGACGCCGACGGTGGCCAGGAACCACGCGGGCTCCTTGGGCCGGTGCGGCGCC
AGGAGGCCTTCCATCTGTTGCTGCGCGGCCAGCCGGGAACCGCTCAACTCGGCCATGCGCGGGCCGATCT
CGGCGAACACCGCCCCCGCTTCGACGCTCTCCGGCGTGGTCCAGACCGCCACCGCGGCGCCGTCGTCCGC
GACCCACACCTTGCCGATGTCGAGCCCGACGCGCGTGAGGAAGAGTTCTTGCAGCTCGGTGACCCGCTCG
ATGTGGCGGTCCGGGTCGACGGTGTGGCGCGTGGCGGGGTAGTCGGCGAACGCGGCGGCGAGGGTGCGTA
CGGCCCGGGGGACGTCGTCGCGGGTGGCGAGGCGCACCGTGGGCTTGTACTCGGTCATGGTCGCGTTTTG
CAAAAGCCTAGGCCTCCAAAAAAGCCTCCTCACTACTTCTGGAATAGCTCAGAGGCCGAGGCGGCCTCGG
CCTCTGCATAAATAAAAAAAATTAGTCAGCCATGGGGCGGAGAATGGGCGGAACTGGGCGGAGTTAGGGG
CGGGATGGGCGGAGTTAGGGGCGGGACTATGGTTGCTGACTAATTGAGATGCATGCTTTGCATACTTCTG
CCTGCTGGGGAGCCTGGGGACTTTCCACACCTGGTTGCTGACTAATTGAGATGCATGCTTTGCATACTTC
TGCCTGCTGGGGAGCCTGGGGACTTTCCACACCCTAACTGACACACATTCGCGCGTTTACCCGGGGAGCA
TGTCAAGGTCAAAATCGTCAAGAGCGTCAGCAGGCAGCATATCAAGGTCAAAGTCGTCAAGGGCATCGGC
TGGGAGCATGTCTAAGTCAAAATCGTCAAGGGCGTCGGTCGGCCCGCCGCTTTCGCACTTTAGCTGTTTC
TCCAGGCCACATATGATTAGTTCCAGGCCGAAAAGGAAGGCAGGTTCGGCTCCCTGCCGGTCGAACAGCT
CAATTGCTTGTTTCAGAAGTGGGGGCATAGAATCGGTGGTAGGTGTCTCTCTTTCCTCTTTTGCTACTTG
ATGCTCCTGTTCCTCCAATACGCAGCCCAGTGTAAAGTGGCCCACGGCGGACAGAGCGTACAGTGCGTTC
TCCAGGGAGAAGCCTTGCTGACACAGGAACGCGAGCTGATTTTCCAGGGTTTCGTACTGTTTCTCTGTTG
GGCGGGTGCCGAGATGCACTTTAGCCCCGTCGCGATGTGAGAGGAGAGCACAGCGGTATGACTTGGCGTT
GTTCCGCAGAAAGTCTTGCCATGACTCGCCTTCCAGGGGGCAGGAGTGGGTATGATGCCTGTCCAGCATC
TCGATTGGCAGGGCATCGAGCAGGGCCCGCTTGTTCTTCACGTGCCAGTACAGGGTAGGCTGCTCAACTC
CCAGCTTTTGAGCGAGTTTCCTTGTCGTCAGGCCTTCGATACCGACTCCATTGAGTAATTCCAGAGCAGA
GTTTATGACTTTGCTCTTGTCCAGTCTAGACATGGTAATTCGATGATCCCCCTGGGGAGAGAGGTCGGTG
ATTCGGTCAACGAGGGAGCCGACTGCCGACGTGCGCTCCGGAGGCTTGCAGAATGCGGAACACCGCGCGG
GCAGGAACAGGGCCCACACTACCGCCCCACACCCCGCCTCCCGCACCGCCCCTTCCCGGCCGCTGCTCTC
GGCGCGCCCTGCTGAGCAGCCGCTATTGGCCACAGCCCATCGCGGTCGGCGCGCTGCCATTGCTCCCTGG
CGCTGTCCGTCTGCGAGGGTACTAGTGAGACGTGCGGCTTCCGTTTGTCACGTCCGGCACGCCGCGAACC
GCAAGGAACCTTCCCGACTTAGGGGCGGAGCAGGAAGCGTCGCCGGGGGGCCCACAAGGGTAGCGGCGAA
GATCCGGGTGACGCTGCGAACGGACGTGAAGAATGTGCGAGACCCAGGGTCGGCGCCGCTGCGTTTCCCG
GAACCACGCCCAGAGCAGCCGCGTCCCTGCGCAAACCCAGGGCTGCCTTGGAAAAGGCGCAACCCCAACC
CCGTGGAA
